>Addgene plasmid #170604 | p663-UBC-miniTurbo-V5-RNASEL_IDG-K | addgene full sequence | sequence record 335771 | Addgene NGS Result
ACGCTTCAAAAGCGCACGTCTGCCGCGCTGTTCTCCTCTTCCTCATCTCCGGGCCTTTCGACCTGCAGCC
CAAGCTTACCATGACCGAGTACAAGCCCACGGTGCGCCTCGCCACCCGCGACGACGTCCCCAGGGCCGTA
CGCACCCTCGCCGCCGCGTTCGCCGACTACCCCGCCACGCGCCACACCGTCGATCCGGACCGCCACATCG
AGCGGGTCACCGAGCTGCAAGAACTCTTCCTCACGCGCGTCGGGCTCGACATCGGCAAGGTGTGGGTCGC
GGACGACGGCGCCGCGGTGGCGGTCTGGACCACGCCGGAGAGCGTCGAAGCGGGGGCGGTGTTCGCCGAG
ATCGGCCCGCGCATGGCCGAGTTGAGCGGTTCCCGGCTGGCCGCGCAGCAACAGATGGAAGGCCTCCTGG
CGCCGCACCGGCCCAAGGAGCCCGCGTGGTTCCTGGCCACCGTCGGCGTCTCGCCCGACCACCAGGGCAA
GGGTCTGGGCAGCGCCGTCGTGCTCCCCGGAGTGGAGGCGGCCGAGCGCGCCGGGGTGCCCGCCTTCCTG
GAGACCTCCGCGCCCCGCAACCTCCCCTTCTACGAGCGGCTCGGCTTCACCGTCACCGCCGACGTCGAGG
TGCCCGAAGGACCGCGCACCTGGTGCATGACCCGCAAGCCCGGTGCCTGACGCCCGCCCCACGACCCGCA
GCGCCCGACCGAAAGGAGCGCACGACCCCATGCATCTCGAGGGCCCGGTACCTTTAAGACCAATGACTTA
CAAGGCAGCTGTAGATCTTAGCCACTTTTTAAAAGAAAAGGGGGGACTGGAAGGGCTAGCTCACTCCCAA
CGAAGACAAGATCTGCTTTTTGCTTGTACTGGGTCTCTCTGGTTAGACCAGATCTGAGCCTGGGAGCTCT
CTGGCTAACTAGGGAACCCACTGCTTAAGCCTCAATAAAGCTTGCCTTGAGTGCTTCAAGTAGTGTGTGC
CCGTCTGTTGTGTGACTCTGGTAACTAGAGATCCCTCAGACCCTTTTAGTCAGTGTGGAAAATCTCTAGC
AGTAGTAGTTCATGTCATCTTATTATTCAGTATTTATAACTTGCAAAGAAATGAATATCAGAGAGTGAGA
GGAACTTGTTTATTGCAGCTTATAATGGTTACAAATAAAGCAATAGCATCACAAATTTCACAAATAAAGC
ATTTTTTTCACTGCATTCTAGTTGTGGTTTGTCCAAACTCATCAATGTATCTTATCATGTCTGGCTCTAG
CTATCCCGCCCCTAACTCCGCCCATCCCGCCCCTAACTCCGCCCAGTTCCGCCCATTCTCCGCCCCATGG
CTGACTAATTTTTTTTATTTATGCAGAGGCCGAGGCCGCCTCGGCCTCTGAGCTATTCCAGAAGTAGTGA
GGAGGCTTTTTTGGAGGCCTAGGGACGTACCCAATTCGCCCTATAGTGAGTCGTATTACGCGCGCTCACT
GGCCGTCGTTTTACAACGTCGTGACTGGGAAAACCCTGGCGTTACCCAACTTAATCGCCTTGCAGCACAT
CCCCCTTTCGCCAGCTGGCGTAATAGCGAAGAGGCCCGCACCGATCGCCCTTCCCAACAGTTGCGCAGCC
TGAATGGCGAATGGG
[124 nt withheld, positions 1626-1749]
C
[91 nt withheld, positions 1751-1841]
A
[49 nt withheld, positions 1843-1891]
CCTTTGACGTTGGAGTCCACGTTCTTT
[37 nt withheld, positions 1919-1955]
ACCCTATCTCGGTCTATTCTTTTGATTTATAAGGGATTTTGCCGATTTCGGCCTATTGGTTAAAAAATGA
GCTGATTTAACAAAAATTTAACGCGAATTTTAACAAAATATTAACGCTTACAATTTAGGTGGCACTTTTC
GGGGAAATGTGCGCGGAACCCCTATTTGTTTATTTTTCTAAATACATTCAAATATGTATCCGCTCATGAG
ACAATAACCCTGATAAATGCTTCAATAATATTGAAAAAGGAAGAGTATGAGTATTCAACATTTCCGTGTC
GCCCTTATTCCCTTTTTTGCGGCATTTTGCCTTCCTGTTTTTGCTCACCCAGAAACGCTGGTGAAAGTAA
AAGATGCTGAAGATCAGTTGGGTGCACGAGTGGGTTACATCGAACTGGATCTCAACAGCGGTAAGATCCT
TGAGAGTTTTCGCCCCGAAGAACGTTTTCCAATGATGAGCACTTTTAAAGTTCTGCTATGTGGCGCGGTA
TTATCCCGTATTGACGCCGGGCAAGAGCAACTCGGTCGCCGCATACACTATTCTCAGAATGACTTGGTTG
AGTACTCACCAGTCACAGAAAAGCATCTTACGGATGGCATGACAGTAAGAGAATTATGCAGTGCTGCCAT
AACCATGAGTGATAACACTGCGGCCAACTTACTTCTGACAACGATCGGAGGACCGAAGGAGCTAACCGCT
TTTTTGCACAACATGGGGGATCATGTAACTCGCCTTGATCGTTGGGAACCGGAGCTGAATGAAGCCATAC
CAAACGACGAGCGTGACACCACGATGCCTGTAGCAATGGCAACAACGTTGCGCAAACTATTAACTGGCGA
ACTACTTACTCTAGCTTCCCGGCAACAATTAATAGACTGGATGGAGGCGGATAAAGTTGCAGGACCACTT
CTGCGCTCGGCCCTTCCGGCTGGCTGGTTTATTGCTGATAAATCTGGAGCCGGTGAGCGTGGGTCTCGCG
GTATCATTGCAGCACTGGGGCCAGATGGTAAGCCCTCCCGTATCGTAGTTATCTACACGACGGGGAGTCA
GGCAACTATGGATGAACGAAATAGACAGATCGCTGAGATAGGTGCCTCACTGATTAAGCATTGGTAACTG
TCAGACCAAGTTTACTCATATATACTTTAGATTGATTTAAAACTTCATTTTTAATTTAAAAGGATCTAGG
TGAAGATCCTTTTTGATAATCTCATGACCAAAATCCCTTAACGTGAGTTTTCGTTCCACTGAGCGTCAGA
CCCCGTAGAAAAGATCAAAGGATCTTCTTGAGATCCTTTTTTTCTGCGCGTAATCTGCTGCTTGCAAACA
AAAAAACCACCGCTACCAGCGGTGGTTTGTTTGCCGGATCAAGAGCTACCAACTCTTTTTCCGAAGGTAA
CTGGCTTCAGCAGAGCGCAGATACCAAATACTGTTCTTCTAGTGTAGCCGTAGTTAGGCCACCACTTCAA
GAACTCTGTAGCACCGCCTACATACCTCGCTCTGCTAATCCTGTTACCAGTGGCTGCTGCCAGTGGCGAT
AAGTCGTGTCTTACCGGGTTGGACTCAAGACGATAGTTACCGGATAAGGCGCAGCGGTCGGGCTGAACGG
GGGGTTCGTGCACACAGCCCAGCTTGGAGCGAACGACCTACACCGAACTGAGATACCTACAGCGTGAGCT
ATGAGAAAGCGCCACGCTTCCCGAAGGGAGAAAGGCGGACAGGTATCCGGTAAGCGGCAGGGTCGGAACA
GGAGAGCGCACGAGGGAGCTTCCAGGGGGAAACGCCTGGTATCTTTATAGTCCTGTCGGGTTTCGCCACC
TCTGACTTGAGCGTCGATTTTTGTGATGCTCGTCAGGGGGGCGGAGCCTATGGAAAAACGCCAGCAACGC
GGCCTTTTTACGGTTCCTGGCCTTTTGCTGGCCTTTTGCTCACATGTTCTTTCCTGCGTTATCCCCTGAT
TCTGTGGATAACCGTATTACCGCCTTTGAGTGAGCTGATACCGCTCGCCGCAGCCGAACGACCGAGCGCA
GCGAGTCAGTGAGCGAGGAAGCGGAAGAGCGCCCAATACGCAAACCGCCTCTCCCCGCGCGTTGGCCGAT
TCATTAATGCAGCTGGCACGACAGGTTTCCCGACTGGAAAGCGGGCAGTGAGCGCAACGCAATTAATGTG
AGTTAGCTCACTCATTAGGCACCCCAGGCTTTACACTTTATGCTTCCGGCTCGTATGTTGTGTGGAATTG
TGAGCGGATAACAATTTCACACAGGAAACAGCTATGACCATGATTACGCCAAGCGCGCAATTAACCCTCA
CTAAAGGGAACAAAAGCTGGAGCTGCAAGCTTAATGTAGTCTTATGCAATACTCTTGTAGTCTTGCAACA
TGGTAACGATGAGTTAGCAACATGCCTTACAAGGAGAGAAAAAGCACCGTGCATGCCGATTGGTGGAAGT
AAGGTGGTACGATCGTGCCTTATTAGGAAGGCAACAGACGGGTCTGACATGGATTGGACGAACCACTGAA
TTGCCGCATTGCAGAGATATTGTATTTAAGTGCCTAGCTCGATACATAAACGGGTCTCTCTGGTTAGACC
AGATCTGAGCCTGGGAGCTCTCTGGCTAACTAGGGAACCCACTGCTTAAGCCTCAATAAAGCTTGCCTTG
AGTGCTTCAAGTAGTGTGTGCCCGTCTGTTGTGTGACTCTGGTAACTAGAGATCCCTCAGACCCTTTTAG
TCAGTGTGGAAAATCTCTAGCAGTGGCGCCCGAACAGGGACTTGAAAGCGAAAGGGAAACCAGAGGAGCT
CTCTCGACGCAGGACTCGGCTTGCTGAAGCGCGCACGGCAAGAGGCGAGGGGCGGCGACTGGTGAGTACG
CCAAAAATTTTGACTAGCGGAGGCTAGAAGGAGAGAGATGGGTGCGAGAGCGTCAGTATTAAGCGGGGGA
GAATTAGATCGCGATGGGAAAAAATTCGGTTAAGGCCAGGGGGAAAGAAAAAATATAAATTAAAACATAT
AGTATGGGCAAGCAGGGAGCTAGAACGATTCGCAGTTAATCCTGGCCTGTTAGAAACATCAGAAGGCTGT
AGACAAATACTGGGACAGCTACAACCATCCCTTCAGACAGGATCAGAAGAACTTAGATCATTATATAATA
CAGTAGCAACCCTCTATTGTGTGCATCAAAGGATAGAGATAAAAGACACCAAGGAAGCTTTAGACAAGAT
AGAGGAAGAGCAAAACAAAAGTAAGACCACCGCACAGCAAGCGGCCGCTGATCTTCAGACCTGGAGGAGG
AGATATGAGGGACAATTGGAGAAGTGAATTATATAAATATAAAGTAGTAAAAATTGAACCATTAGGAGTA
GCACCCACCAAGGCAAAGAGAAGAGTGGTGCAGAGAGAAAAAAGAGCAGTGGGAATAGGAGCTTTGTTCC
TTGGGTTCTTGGGAGCAGCAGGAAGCACTATGGGCGCAGCGTCAATGACGCTGACGGTACAGGCCAGACA
ATTATTGTCTGGTATAGTGCAGCAGCAGAACAATTTGCTGAGGGCTATTGAGGCGCAACAGCATCTGTTG
CAACTCACAGTCTGGGGCATCAAGCAGCTCCAGGCAAGAATCCTGGCTGTGGAAAGATACCTAAAGGATC
AACAGCTCCTGGGGATTTGGGGTTGCTCTGGAAAACTCATTTGCACCACTGCTGTGCCTTGGAATGCTAG
TTGGAGTAATAAATCTCTGGAACAGATTTGGAATCACACGACCTGGATGGAGTGGGACAGAGAAATTAAC
AATTACACAAGCTTAATACACTCCTTAATTGAAGAATCGCAAAACCAGCAAGAAAAGAATGAACAAGAAT
TATTGGAATTAGATAAATGGGCAAGTTTGTGGAATTGGTTTAACATAACAAATTGGCTGTGGTATATAAA
ATTATTCATAATGATAGTAGGAGGCTTGGTAGGTTTAAGAATAGTTTTTGCTGTACTTTCTATAGTGAAT
AGAGTTAGGCAGGGATATTCACCATTATCGTTTCAGACCCACCTCCCAACCCCGAGGGGACCCGACAGGC
CCGAAGGAATAGAAGAAGAAGGTGGAGAGAGAGACAGAGACAGATCCATTCGATTAGTGAACGGATCTCG
ACGGTATCGGTTAACTTTTAAAAGAAAAGGGGGGATTGGGGGGTACAGTGCAGGGGAAAGAATAGTAGAC
ATAATAGCAACAGACATACAAACTAAAGAATTACAAAAACAAATTACAAAATTCAAAATTTTATCGTCCA
GTGTGGTGGAATTCTGCAGATATCACAACTTTGTATAGAAAAGTTGGCCTCCGCGCCGGGTTTTGGCGCC
TCCCGCGGGCGCCCCCCTCCTCACGGCGAGCGCTGCCACGTCAGACGAAGGGCGCAGCGAGCGTCCTGAT
CCTTCCGCCCGGACGCTCAGGACAGCGGCCCGCTGCTCATAAGACTCGGCCTTAGAACCCCAGTATCAGC
AGAAGGACATTTTAGGACGGGACTTGGGTGACTCTAGGGCACTGGTTTTCTTTCCAGAGAGCGGAACAGG
CGAGGAAAAGTAGTCCCTTCTCGGCGATTCTGCGGAGGGATCTCCGTGGGGCGGTGAACGCCGATGATTA
TATAAGGACGCGCCGGGTGTGGCACAGCTAGTTCCGTCGCAGCCGGGATTTGGGTCGCGGTTCTTGTTTG
TGGATCGCTGTGATCGTCACTTGGTGAGTAGCGGGCTGCTGGGCTGGCCGGGGCTTTCGTGGCCGCCGGG
CCGCTCGGTGGGACGGAAGCGTGTGGAGAGACCGCCAAGGGCTGTAGTCTGGGTCCGCGAGCAAGGTTGC
CCTGAACTGGGGGTTGGGGGGAGCGCAGCAAAATGGCGGCTGTTCCCGAGTCTTGAATGGAAGACGCTTG
TGAGGCGGGCTGTGAGGTCGTTGAAACAAGGTGGGGGGCATGGTGGGCGGCAAGAACCCAAGGTCTTGAG
GCCTTCGCTAATGCGGGAAAGCTCTTATTCGGGTGAGATGGGCTGGGGCACCATCTGGGGACCCTGACGT
GAAGTTTGTCACTGACTGGAGAACTCGGTTTGTCGTCTGTTGCGGGGGCGGCAGTTATGGCGGTGCCGTT
GGGCAGTGCACCCGTACCTTTGGGAGCGCGCGCCCTCGTCGTGTCGTGACGTCACCCGTTCTGTTGGCTT
ATAATGCAGGGTGGGGCCACCTGCCGGTAGGTGTGCGGTAGGCTTTTCTCCGTCGCAGGACGCAGGGTTC
GGGCCTAGGGTAGGCTCTCCTGAATCGACAGGCGCCGGACCTCTGGTGAGGGGAGGGATAAGTGAGGCGT
CAGTTTCTTTGGTCGGTTTTATGTACCTATCTTCTTAAGTAGCTGAAGCTCCGGTTTTGAACTATGCGCT
CGGGGTTGGCGAGTGTGTTTTGTGAAGTTTTTTAGGCACCTTTTGAAATGTAATCATTTGGGTCAATATG
TAATTTTCAGTGTTAGACTAGTAAATTGTCCGCTAAATTCTGGCCGTTTTTGGCTTTTTTGTTAGACGGC
CAACTTTTGTATACAAAGTGGGCCACCATGGGAATCCCGCTGCTGAACGCTAAACAGATTCTGGGACAGC
TGGACGGCGGGAGCGTGGCAGTCCTGCCTGTGGTCGACTCCACCAATCAGTACCTGCTGGATCGAATCGG
CGAGCTGAAGAGTGGGGATGCTTGCATTGCAGAATATCAGCAGGCAGGGAGAGGAAGCAGAGGGAGGAAA
TGGTTCTCTCCTTTTGGAGCTAACCTGTACCTGAGTATGTTTTGGCGCCTGAAGCGGGGACCAGCAGCAA
TCGGCCTGGGCCCGGTCATCGGAATTGTCATGGCAGAAGCGCTGCGAAAGCTGGGAGCAGACAAGGTGCG
AGTCAAATGGCCCAATGACCTGTATCTGCAGGATAGAAAGCTGGCAGGCATCCTGGTGGAGCTGGCCGGA
ATAACAGGCGATGCTGCACAGATCGTCATTGGCGCCGGGATTAACGTGGCTATGAGGCGCGTGGAGGAAA
GCGTGGTCAATCAGGGCTGGATCACACTGCAGGAAGCAGGGATTAACCTGGACAGGAATACTCTGGCCGC
TATGCTGATCCGAGAGCTGCGGGCAGCCCTGGAACTGTTCGAGCAGGAAGGCCTGGCTCCATATCTGTCA
CGGTGGGAGAAGCTGGATAACTTCATCAATAGACCCGTGAAGCTGATCATTGGGGACAAAGAGATTTTCG
GGATTAGCCGGGGGATTGATAAACAGGGAGCCCTGCTGCTGGAACAGGACGGAGTTATCAAACCCTGGAT
GGGCGGAGAAATCAGTCTGCGGTCTGCCGAAAAGGCTAGCGGCAAGCCCATCCCCAACCCCCTGCTGGGC
CTGGACAGCACCACAAGTTTGTACAAAAAAGCAGGCTCCACCATGGAGAGCAGGGATCATAACAACCCCC
AGGAGGGACCCACGTCCTCCAGCGGTAGAAGGGCTGCAGTGGAAGACAATCACTTGCTGATTAAAGCTGT
TCAAAACGAAGATGTTGACCTGGTCCAGCAATTGCTGGAAGGTGGAGCCAATGTTAATTTCCAGGAAGAG
GAAGGGGGCTGGACACCTCTGCATAACGCAGTACAAATGAGCAGGGAGGACATTGTGGAACTTCTGCTTC
GTCATGGTGCTGACCCTGTTCTGAGGAAGAAGAATGGGGCCACGCCTTTTATCCTCGCAGCGATTGCGGG
GAGCGTGAAGCTGCTGAAACTTTTCCTTTCTAAAGGAGCAGATGTCAATGAGTGTGATTTTTATGGCTTC
ACAGCCTTCATGGAAGCCGCTGTGTATGGTAAGGTCAAAGCCCTAAAATTCCTTTATAAGAGAGGAGCAA
ATGTGAATTTGAGGCGAAAGACAAAGGAGGATCAAGAGCGGCTGAGGAAAGGAGGGGCCACAGCTCTCAT
GGACGCTGCTGAAAAAGGACACGTAGAGGTCTTGAAGATTCTCCTTGATGAGATGGGGGCAGATGTAAAC
GCCTGTGACAATATGGGCAGAAATGCCTTGATCCATGCTCTCCTGAGCTCTGACGATAGTGATGTGGAGG
CTATTACGCATCTGCTGCTGGACCATGGGGCTGATGTCAATGTGAGGGGAGAAAGAGGGAAGACTCCCCT
GATCCTGGCAGTGGAGAAGAAGCACTTGGGTTTGGTGCAGAGGCTTCTGGAGCAAGAGCACATAGAGATT
AATGACACAGACAGTGATGGCAAAACAGCACTGCTGCTTGCTGTTGAACTCAAACTGAAGAAAATCGCCG
AGTTGCTGTGCAAACGTGGAGCCAGTACAGATTGTGGGGATCTTGTTATGACAGCGAGGCGGAATTATGA
CCATTCCCTTGTGAAGGTTCTTCTCTCTCATGGAGCCAAAGAAGATTTTCACCCTCCTGCTGAAGACTGG
AAGCCTCAGAGCTCACACTGGGGGGCAGCCCTGAAGGATCTCCACAGAATATACCGCCCTATGATTGGCA
AACTCAAGTTCTTTATTGATGAAAAATACAAAATTGCTGATACTTCAGAAGGAGGCATCTACCTGGGGTT
CTATGAGAAGCAAGAAGTAGCTGTGAAGACGTTCTGTGAGGGCAGCCCACGTGCACAGCGGGAAGTCTCT
TGTCTGCAAAGCAGCCGAGAGAACAGTCACTTGGTGACATTCTATGGGAGTGAGAGCCACAGGGGCCACT
TGTTTGTGTGTGTCACCCTCTGTGAGCAGACTCTGGAAGCGTGTTTGGATGTGCACAGAGGGGAAGATGT
GGAAAATGAGGAAGATGAATTTGCCCGAAATGTCCTGTCATCTATATTTAAGGCTGTTCAAGAACTACAC
TTGTCCTGTGGATACACCCACCAGGATCTGCAACCACAAAACATCTTAATAGATTCTAAGAAAGCTGCTC
ACCTGGCAGATTTTGATAAGAGCATCAAGTGGGCTGGAGATCCACAGGAAGTCAAGAGAGATCTAGAGGA
CCTTGGACGGCTGGTCCTCTATGTGGTAAAGAAGGGAAGCATCTCATTTGAGGAGCTGAAAGCTCAAAGT
AATGAAGAGGTGGTTCAACTTTCTCCAGATGAGGAAACTAAGGACCTCATTCATCGTCTCTTCCATCCTG
GGGAACATGTGAGGGACTGTCTGAGTGACCTGCTGGGTCATCCCTTCTTTTGGACTTGGGAGAGCCGCTA
TAGGACGCTTCGGAATGTGGGAAATGAATCCGACATCAAAACACGAAAATCTGAAAGTGAGATCCTCAGA
CTACTGCAACCTGGGCCTTCTGAACATTCCAAAAGTTTTGACAAGTGGACGACTAAGATTAATGAATGTG
TTATGAAAAAAATGAATAAGTTTTATGAAAAAAGAGGCAATTTCTACCAGAACACTGTGGGTGATCTGCT
AAAGTTCATCCGGAATTTGGGAGAACACATTGATGAAGAAAAGCATAAAAAGATGAAATTAAAAATTGGA
GACCCTTCCCTGTATTTTCAGAAGACATTTCCAGATCTGGTGATCTATGTCTACACAAAACTACAGAACA
CAGAATATAGAAAGCATTTCCCCCAAACCCACAGTCCAAACAAGTCTCAGTGTGATGGAGCTGGTGGGGC
CAGTGGGTTGGCCAGCCCTGGGTGCTAGGACCCAGCTTTCTTGTACAAAGTGGTGATATCCAGCACAGTG
GCGGCCGCTCGACAATCAACCTCTGGATTACAAAATTTGTGAAAGATTGACTGGTATTCTTAACTATGTT
GCTCCTTTTACGCTATGTGGATACGCTGCTTTAATGCCTTTGTATCATGCTATTGCTTCCCGTATGGCTT
TCATTTTCTCCTCCTTGTATAAATCCTGGTTGCTGTCTCTTTATGAGGAGTTGTGGCCCGTTGTCAGGCA
ACGTGGCGTGGTGTGCACTGTGTTTGCTGACGCAACCCCCACTGGTTGGGGCATTGCCACCACCTGTCAG
CTCCTTTCCGGGACTTTCGCTTTCCCCCTCCCTATTGCCACGGCGGAACTCATCGCCGCCTGCCTTGCCC
GCTGCTGGACAGGGGCTCGGCTGTTGGGCACTGACAATTCCGTGGTGTTGTCGGGGAAGCTGACGTCCTT
TCCATGGCTGCTCGCCTGTGTTGCCACCTGGATTCTGCGCGGGACGTCCTTCTGCTACGTCCCTTCGGCC
CTCAATCCAGCGGACCTTCCTTCCCGCGGCCTGCTGCCGGCTCTGCGGCCTCTTCCGCGTCTTCGCCTTC
GCCCTCAGACGAGTCGGATCTCCCTTTGGGCCGCCTCCCCGCCTGGAATTCTACCGGGTAGGGGAGGCGC
TTTTCCCAAGGCAGTCTGGAGCATGCGCTTTAGCAGCCCCGCTGGGCACTTGGCGCTACACAAGTGGCCT
CTGGCCTCGCACACATTCCACATCCACCGGTAGGCGCCAACCGGCTCCGTTCTTTGGTGGCCCCTTCGCG
CCACCTTCTACTCCTCCCCTAGTCAGGAAGTTCCCCCCCGCCCCGCAGCTCGCGTCGTGCAGGACGTGAC
AAATGGAAGTAGCACGTCTCACTAGTCTCGTGCAGATGGACAGCACCGCTGAGCAATGGAAGCGGGTAGG
CCTTTGGGGCAGCGGCCAATAGCAGCTTTGCTCCTTCGCTTTCTGGGCTCAGAGGCTGGGAAGGGGTGGG
TCCGGGGGCGGGCTCAGGGGCGGGCTCAGGGGCGGGGCGGGCGCCCGAAGGTCCTCCGGAGGCCCGGCAT
TCTGC
Features (pLannotate 1.2.2; 32 found; start..end, strand, type, name):
     81..680     +  CDS            PuroR: puromycin N-acetyltransferase; pac from Streptomyces alboniger; confers resistance to puromycin
    748..885     +  CDS            nef (fragment): NEF_HV1LA - Experimental evidence at protein level: Swiss-Prot protein existence level 1. Extracellular Nef protein targets CD4(+) T-lymphocytes for apoptosis by interacting with CXCR4 surface receptors. From Human immunodeficiency virus type 1 group M subtype B (isolate Lai) (HIV-1).
    871..1051    +  LTR            5' LTR (truncated): truncated 5' long terminal repeat (LTR) from HIV-1
   1123..1244    +  polyA_signal   SV40 poly(A) signal: SV40 polyadenylation signal
   1284..1419    +  rep_origin     SV40 ori: SV40 origin of replication
   1440..1458    -  promoter       T7 promoter: promoter for bacteriophage T7 RNA polymerase
   1466..1621    +  CDS            lacZα (fragment): LacZα fragment of β-galactosidase; lacZ fragment
   1626..2054    +  rep_origin     f1 ori (sequence partly withheld): f1 bacteriophage origin of replication; arrow indicates direction of (+) strand synthesis
   2107..2211    +  promoter       AmpR promoter: bla
   2212..3072    +  CDS            AmpR: β-lactamase; bla; confers resistance to ampicillin, carbenicillin, and related antibiotics
   3243..3831    +  rep_origin     ori: high-copy-number ColE1/pMB1/pBR322/pUC origin of replication
   4014..4106    +  CDS            lacI (fragment): lac repressor; lacI; The lac repressor binds to the lac operator to inhibit transcription in E. coli. This inhibition can be relieved by adding lactose or isopropyl-β-D-thiogalactopyranoside (IPTG).
   4119..4140    +  protein_bind   CAP binding site: CAP binding activates transcription in the presence of cAMP. E. coli catabolite activator protein
   4155..4185    +  promoter       lac promoter: promoter for the E. coli lac operon
   4189..4211    +  protein_bind   lac operator (fragment): The lac repressor binds to the lac operator to inhibit transcription in E. coli. This inhibition can be relieved by adding lactose or isopropyl-β-D-thiogalactopyranoside (IPTG). lac repressor encoded by lacI
   4254..4272    +  promoter       T3 promoter: promoter for bacteriophage T3 RNA polymerase
   4300..4526    +  promoter       RSV promoter: Rous sarcoma virus enhancer/promoter
   4527..4707    +  LTR            5' LTR (truncated): truncated 5' long terminal repeat (LTR) from HIV-1
   4754..4879    +  misc_feature   HIV-1 Ψ: packaging signal of human immunodeficiency virus type 1
   4863..5226    +  CDS            HIV-1 gag (fragment): gag protein from human immunodeficiency virus 1; gag
   5372..5605    +  misc_feature   RRE: The Rev response element (RRE) of HIV-1 allows for Rev-dependent mRNA export from the nucleus to the cytoplasm.
   5982..6082    +  CDS            Rev (fragment): human immunodeficiency virus 1 (HIV-1) Rev protein; rev; enhances nuclear export of unspliced and incompletely spliced viral mRNAs
   6101..6217    +  misc_feature   cPPT/CTS: central polypurine tract and central termination sequence of HIV-1
   6251..6271    +  protein_bind   attB4: mutant version of attB; core recombination site for the Gateway® BP reaction BP Clonase™
   6271..7482    +  promoter       UbC promoter: human ubiquitin C promoter
   7486..7504    -  protein_bind   attB5 (fragment): mutant version of attB; core recombination site for the Gateway® BP reaction BP Clonase™
   7519..8289    +  CDS            miniTurbo: N-terminally truncated mutant of the E. coli biotin ligase BioID engineered for improved catalytic efficiency (Branon et al., 2018)
   8338..8362    +  protein_bind   attB1: mutant version of attB; recombination site for the Gateway® BP reaction BP Clonase™
   8368..10590   +  CDS            RNASEL: RN5A_HUMAN - Also known as RNS4. Experimental evidence at protein level: Swiss-Prot protein existence level 1. Endoribonuclease that functions in the interferon (IFN) antiviral response. In INF treated and virus infected cells, RNASEL probably mediates its antiviral effects through a combination of direct cleavage of single-stranded viral RNAs, inhibition of protein synthesis through the degradation of rRNA, induction of apoptosis, and induction of other antiviral genes. RNASEL mediated apoptosis is the result of a JNK-dependent stress-response pathway leading to cytochrome c release from mito
  10595..10619   -  protein_bind   attB2: mutant version of attB; recombination site for the Gateway® BP reaction BP Clonase™
  10649..11237   +  misc_feature   WPRE: woodchuck hepatitis virus posttranscriptional regulatory element
  11251..60      +  promoter       PGK promoter (across the origin): mouse phosphoglycerate kinase 1 promoter
