[The description below was written by a language model from this plasmid's Addgene catalogue record and pLannotate feature annotations shown in this document.]
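Description:
p663-UBC-miniTurbo-V5-RNASEL_IDG-K is a lentiviral mammalian expression plasmid built on the pDest663 Gateway destination backbone, carrying human RNASEL fused at its N terminus to the miniTurbo biotin ligase and a V5 epitope. The sequenced record is about 11.7 kb. It is propagated in E. coli through a ColE1/pUC-type origin with ampicillin selection (AmpR); the catalogue nevertheless lists it as low copy and recommends a recombination-deficient strain, which is usual for LTR-containing vectors. An f1 origin, an SV40 origin and leftover lac/T7/T3 cloning-vector elements are also present in the backbone.

The viral portion has a third-generation layout: an RSV promoter drives a truncated HIV-1 5' LTR, followed by the Ψ packaging signal, a gag fragment, the RRE for Rev-dependent export of genomic RNA, and the cPPT/CTS. The payload was assembled by multisite Gateway recombination, as shown by the attB4, attB5, attB1 and attB2 scars that separate the human ubiquitin C promoter, the miniTurbo coding sequence and the RNASEL open reading frame. The V5 tag named in the catalogue is not annotated separately in the feature table, though there is a short unannotated gap between miniTurbo and attB1. A WPRE downstream of the insert enhances transcript expression, and a mouse PGK promoter drives puromycin N-acetyltransferase for selection of transduced cells, ahead of the second truncated LTR and an SV40 polyadenylation signal.

The construct was generated within a program on understudied druggable proteins, in its kinase resource centre. It is intended for stable expression of the miniTurbo-tagged bait, so that neighbouring proteins are biotinylated and can be identified by proteomics to map protein-proximity networks for RNASEL, an interferon-response endoribonuclease.
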