Addgene plasmid #170604: p663-UBC-miniTurbo-V5-RNASEL_IDG-K
Purpose: Gateway destination clone of RNASEL (human) tagged with N-terminal miniTurbo-V5 for generating protein-proximity networks using proximity-dependent biotinylation proteomics
Depositing lab: Ben Major. Depositing organization: Washington University in Saint Louis.
Backbone
  Vector backbone: pDest663
  Backbone manufacturer: PEL
  Backbone size w/o insert (bp): 9019
  Vector type: Mammalian Expression, Lentiviral ; Gateway Destination
  Selectable markers: Puromycin
Growth in bacteria
  Bacterial resistance: Ampicillin, 100 μg/mL
  Growth temperature: 30°C
  Growth strain: Stbl3
  Copy number: Low Copy
Gene/Insert
  Gene/Insert name: miniTurbo-V5-RNASEL (alt name: miniTurbo-V5)
  Species: H. sapiens (human)
  Entrez Gene: RNASEL (a.k.a. PRCA1, RNS4)
  Promoter: Ubiquitin
  Tag / fusion protein: miniTurbo-V5 (N terminal on insert)
  Cloning method: Gateway Cloning
  Sequencing primers: 5′ TGAAGCTCCGGTTTTGAACT; 3′ AATAGACCCGTGAAGCTGATC
Terms and licenses: Academic/Nonprofit Terms; Industry Terms: Not Available to Industry
Depositor comments: These plasmids were generated as part of the Illuminating the Druggable Genome (IDG) program sponsored by the NIH Common Fund. The goal of this program is to identify, gather, and distribute information and resources for proteins that currently are not well-studied yet belong to commonly drug-targeted protein families: protein kinases, non-olfactory G-protein coupled receptors (GPCRs), and ion channels. The IDG program is designed to develop fundamental research tools for understudied proteins, elucidate their function, and disseminate the IDG-related resources and data to the greater scientific community. These lentiviral gateway destination plasmids were generated, as part of the Kinase-Data and Resource Generating Center (DRGC), using the single fragment or multisite gateway cloning technology. They were used for generating proteomics-based protein-interaction and protein-proximity networks that can be accessed through the kinase-DRGC website https://darkkinome.org/. Each plasmid has either an N- or C-terminal fusion protein (Flag/ V5/V5-miniTurbo/V5-TurboID/miniTurbo-V5/TurboID-V5) tagged understudied kinase driven under either a CMV or Ubiquitin (UBC) promoter. All inserts in the pENTR plasmids used to generate the deposited destination plasmids were end-sequenced and insert size validated prior to multi-site gateway cloning. The combined insert size of the single fragment or three fragment destination plasmids were confirmed by restriction digestion (BsrGI, and EcoRV for pDest667; BsrGI, EcoRV, and BstZ17I for pDest663; and BsrGI for pHAGE) and all plasmids were partially sequenced to ensure in-frame ORFs and fusion tags.
How to cite: p663-UBC-miniTurbo-V5-RNASEL_IDG-K was a gift from Ben Major (Addgene plasmid # 170604 ; http://n2t.net/addgene:170604 ; RRID:Addgene_170604)
